>Addgene plasmid #51278 | pCAG-Golden-Gate-Esp3I-Destination | addgene full sequence | sequence record 458091 | Addgene NGS Result
CCGGATTCGACATTGATTATTGACTAGTTATTAATAGTAATCAATTACGGGGTCATTAGTTCATAGCCCA
TATATGGAGTTCCGCGTTACATAACTTACGGTAAATGGCCCGCCTGGCTGACCGCCCAACGACCCCCGCC
CATTGACGTCAATAATGACGTATGTTCCCATAGTAACGCCAATAGGGACTTTCCATTGACGTCAATGGGT
GGAGTATTTACGGTAAACTGCCCACTTGGCAGTACATCAAGTGTATCATATGCCAAGTACGCCCCCTATT
GACGTCAATGACGGTAAATGGCCCGCCTGGCATTATGCCCAGTACATGACCTTATGGGACTTTCCTACTT
GGCAGTACATCTACGTATTAGTCATCGCTATTACCATGGTCGAGGTGAGCCCCACGTTCTGCTTCACTCT
CCCCATCTCCCCCCCCTCCCCACCCCCAATTTTGTATTTATTTATTTTTTAATTATTTTGTGCAGCGATG
GGGGCGGGGGGGGGGGGGGGGCGCGCGCCAGGCGGGGCGGGGCGGGGCGAGGGGCGGGGCGGGGCGAGGC
GGAGAGGTGCGGCGGCAGCCAATCAGAGCGGCGCGCTCCGAAAGTTTCCTTTTATGGCGAGGCGGCGGCG
GCGGCGGCCCTATAAAAAGCGAAGCGCGCGGCGGGCGGGAGTCGCTGCGCGCTGCCTTCGCCCCGTGCCC
CGCTCCGCCGCCGCCTCGCGCCGCCCGCCCCGGCTCTGACTGACCGCGTTACTCCCACAGGTGAGCGGGC
GGGACGGCCCTTCTCCTCCGGGCTGTAATTAGCGCTTGGTTTAATGACGGCTTGTTTCTTTTCTGTGGCT
GCGTGAAAGCCTTGAGGGGCTCCGGGAGGGCCCTTTGTGCGGGGGGAGCGGCTCGGGGGGTGCGTGCGTG
TGTGTGTGCGTGGGGAGCGCCGCGTGCGGCTCCGCGCTGCCCGGCGGCTGTGAGCGCTGCGGGCGCGGCG
CGGGGCTTTGTGCGCTCCGCAGTGTGCGCGAGGGGAGCGCGGCCGGGGGCGGTGCCCCGCGGTGCGGGGG
GGGCTGCGAGGGGAACAAAGGCTGCGTGCGGGGTGTGTGCGTGGGGGGGTGAGCAGGGGGTGTGGGCGCG
TCGGTCGGGCTGCAACCCCCCCTGCACCCCCCTCCCCGAGTTGCTGAGCACGGCCCGGCTTCGGGTGCGG
GGCTCCGTACGGGGCGTGGCGCGGGGCTCGCCGTGCCGGGCGGGGGGTGGCGGCAGGTGGGGGTGCCGGG
CGGGGCGGGGCCGCCTCGGGCCGGGGAGGGCTCGGGGGAGGGGCGCGGCGGCCCCCGGAGCGCCGGCGGC
TGTCGAGGCGCGGCGAGCCGCAGCCATTGCCTTTTATGGTAATCGTGCGAGAGGGCGCAGGGACTTCCTT
TGTCCCAAATCTGTGCGGAGCCGAAATCTGGGAGGCGCCGCCGCACCCCCTCTAGCGGGCGCGGGGCGAA
GCGGTGCGGCGCCGGCAGGAAGGAAATGGGCGGGGAGGGCCTTCGTGCGTCGCCGCGCCGCCGTCCCCTT
CTCCCTCTCCAGCCTCGGGGCTGTCCGCGGGGGGACGGCTGCCTTCGGGGGGGACGGGGCAGGGCGGGGT
TCGGCTTCTGGCGTGTGACCGGCGGCTCTAGAGCCTCTGCTAACCATGTTCATGCCTTCTTCTTTTTCCT
ACAGATCCTTAATTAATAATACGACTCACTATAGGGGGTCGACCCGCCACCGGAGACGCCATTCGCCATT
CAGGCTGCGCAACTGTTGGGAAGGGCGATCGGTGCGGGCCTCTTCGCTATTACGCCAGCTGGCGAAAGGG
GGATGTGCTGCAAGGCGATTAAGTTGGGTAACGCCAGGGTTTTCCCAGTCACGACGTTGTAAAACGACGG
CCAGTGAGCGCGCGTAATACGACTCACTATAGGGCGAATTGGGTACCGGGCCCCCCCTCGAGGTCCTCCA
GCTTTTGTTCCCTTTAGTGAGGGTTAATTGCGCGCTTGGCGTAATCATGGTCATAGCTGTTTCCTGTGTG
AAATTGTTATCCGCTCACAATTCCACACAACATACGAGCCGGAAGCATAAAGTGTAAAGCCTGGGGTGCC
TAATGAGTGAGCTAACTCACATTAATTGCGTTGCGCCGTCTCCGTCAGAGCTCGCTGATCAGCCTCGACT
GTGCCTTCTAGTTGCCAGCCATCTGTTGTTTGCCCCTCCCCCGTGCCTTCCTTGACCCTGGAAGGTGCCA
CTCCCACTGTCCTTTCCTAATAAAATGAGGAAATTGCATCGCATTGTCTGAGTAGGTGTCATTCTATTCT
GGGGGGTGGGGTGGGGCAGGACAGCAAGGGGGAGGATTGGGAAGACAATAGCAGGCATGCTGGGGATGCG
GTGGGCTCTATGGCTTCTGAGGCGGAAAGAACCAGCTGGGGCTCGAGATCCACTAGTTCTAGCCTCGAGG
CTAGAGCGGCCGCCACTGGCCGTCGTTTTACAACGTCGTGACTGGGAAAACCCTGGCGTTACCCAACTTA
ATCGCCTTGCAGCACATCCCCCTTTCGCCAGCTGGCGTAATAGCGAAGAGGCCCGCACCGATCGCCCTTC
CCAACAGTTGCGCAGCCTGAATGGCGAATGGAAATTGTAAGCGTTAATATTTTGTTAAAATTCGCGTTAA
ATTTTTGTTAAATCAGCTCATTTTTTAACCAATAGGCCGAAATCGGCAAAATCCCTTATAAATCAAAAGA
ATAGACCGAGATAGGGT
[37 nt withheld, positions 2748-2784]
AAAGAACGTGGACTCCAACGTCAAAGG
[49 nt withheld, positions 2812-2860]
T
[91 nt withheld, positions 2862-2952]
G
[124 nt withheld, positions 2954-3077]
CAGGTGGCACTTTTCGGGGAAATGTGCGCGGAACCCCTATTTGTTTATTTTTCTAAATACATTCAAATAT
GTATCCGCTCATGAGACAATAACCCTGATAAATGCTTCAATAATATTGAAAAAGGAAGAGTATGAGTATT
CAACATTTCCGTGTCGCCCTTATTCCCTTTTTTGCGGCATTTTGCCTTCCTGTTTTTGCTCACCCAGAAA
CGCTGGTGAAAGTAAAAGATGCTGAAGATCAGTTGGGTGCACGAGTGGGTTACATCGAACTGGATCTCAA
CAGCGGTAAGATCCTTGAGAGTTTTCGCCCCGAAGAACGTTTTCCAATGATGAGCACTTTTAAAGTTCTG
CTATGTGGCGCGGTATTATCCCGTATTGACGCCGGGCAAGAGCAACTCGGTCGCCGCATACACTATTCTC
AGAATGACTTGGTTGAGTACTCACCAGTCACAGAAAAGCATCTTACGGATGGCATGACAGTAAGAGAATT
ATGCAGTGCTGCCATAACCATGAGTGATAACACTGCGGCCAACTTACTTCTGACAACGATCGGAGGACCG
AAGGAGCTAACCGCTTTTTTGCACAACATGGGGGATCATGTAACTCGCCTTGATCGTTGGGAACCGGAGC
TGAATGAAGCCATACCAAACGACGAGCGTGACACCACGATGCCTGTAGCAATGGCAACAACGTTGCGCAA
ACTATTAACTGGCGAACTACTTACTCTAGCTTCCCGGCAACAATTAATAGACTGGATGGAGGCGGATAAA
GTTGCAGGACCACTTCTGCGCTCGGCCCTTCCGGCTGGCTGGTTTATTGCTGATAAATCTGGAGCCGGTG
AGCGTGGGTCTCGCGGTATCATTGCAGCACTGGGGCCAGATGGTAAGCCCTCCCGTATCGTAGTTATCTA
CACGACGGGGAGTCAGGCAACTATGGATGAACGAAATAGACAGATCGCTGAGATAGGTGCCTCACTGATT
AAGCATTGGTAACTGTCAGACCAAGTTTACTCATATATACTTTAGATTGATTTAAAACTTCATTTTTAAT
TTAAAAGGATCTAGGTGAAGATCCTTTTTGATAATCTCATGACCAAAATCCCTTAACGTGAGTTTTCGTT
CCACTGAGCGTCAGACCCCGTAGAAAAGATCAAAGGATCTTCTTGAGATCCTTTTTTTCTGCGCGTAATC
TGCTGCTTGCAAACAAAAAAACCACCGCTACCAGCGGTGGTTTGTTTGCCGGATCAAGAGCTACCAACTC
TTTTTCCGAAGGTAACTGGCTTCAGCAGAGCGCAGATACCAAATACTGTTCTTCTAGTGTAGCCGTAGTT
AGGCCACCACTTCAAGAACTCTGTAGCACCGCCTACATACCTCGCTCTGCTAATCCTGTTACCAGTGGCT
GCTGCCAGTGGCGATAAGTCGTGTCTTACCGGGTTGGACTCAAGACGATAGTTACCGGATAAGGCGCAGC
GGTCGGGCTGAACGGGGGGTTCGTGCACACAGCCCAGCTTGGAGCGAACGACCTACACCGAACTGAGATA
CCTACAGCGTGAGCTATGAGAAAGCGCCACGCTTCCCGAAGGGAGAAAGGCGGACAGGTATCCGGTAAGC
GGCAGGGTCGGAACAGGAGAGCGCACGAGGGAGCTTCCAGGGGGAAACGCCTGGTATCTTTATAGTCCTG
TCGGGTTTCGCCACCTCTGACTTGAGCGTCGATTTTTGTGATGCTCGTCAGGGGGGCGGAGCCTATGGAA
AAACGCCAGCAACGCGGCCTTTTTACGGTTCCTGGCCTTTTGCTGGCCTTTTGCTCACATGTTCTTTCCT
GCGTTATCCCCTGATTCTGTGGATAACCGTATTACCGCCTTTGAGTGAGCTGATACCGCTCGCCGCAGCC
GAACGACCGAGCGCAGCGAGTCAGTGAGCGAGGAAGCGGAAGAGCGCCCAATACGCAAACCGCCTCTCCC
CGCGCGTTGGCCGATTCATTAATGCAGCTGGCACGACAGGTTTCCCGACTGGAAAGCGGGCAGTGAGCGC
AACGCAATTAATGTGAGTTAGCTCACTCATTAGGCACCCCAGGCTTTACACTTTATGCTTCCGGCTCGTA
TGTTGTGTGGAATTGTGAGCGGATAACAATTTCACACAGGAAACAGCTATGACCATGAGGCGCG
Features (pLannotate 1.2.2; 22 found; start..end, strand, type, name):
      9..388     +  enhancer       CMV enhancer: human cytomegalovirus immediate early enhancer
    390..667     +  promoter       chicken β-actin promoter: No description available
    668..1684    +  intron         chimeric intron: chimera between introns from chicken β-actin and rabbit β-globin
   1697..1715    +  promoter       T7 promoter: promoter for bacteriophage T7 RNA polymerase
   1742..1897    -  CDS            lacZα (fragment): LacZα fragment of β-galactosidase; lacZ fragment
   1905..1923    +  promoter       T7 promoter: promoter for bacteriophage T7 RNA polymerase
   1932..1955    -  misc_feature   MCS (fragment): pBluescript multiple cloning site
   1971..1989    -  promoter       T3 promoter: promoter for bacteriophage T3 RNA polymerase
   2034..2050    -  protein_bind   lac operator: The lac repressor binds to the lac operator to inhibit transcription in E. coli. This inhibition can be relieved by adding lactose or isopropyl-β-D-thiogalactopyranoside (IPTG). lac repressor encoded by lacI
   2058..2088    -  promoter       lac promoter: promoter for the E. coli lac operon
   2103..2124    -  protein_bind   CAP binding site: CAP binding activates transcription in the presence of cAMP. E. coli catabolite activator protein
   2169..2393    +  polyA_signal   bGH poly(A) signal: bovine growth hormone polyadenylation signal
   2397..2418    +  promoter       SV40 promoter (fragment): SV40 enhancer and early promoter
   2464..2618    +  CDS            lacZα (fragment): LacZα fragment of β-galactosidase; lacZ fragment
   2649..3077    -  rep_origin     f1 ori (sequence partly withheld): f1 bacteriophage origin of replication; arrow indicates direction of (+) strand synthesis
   3104..3208    +  promoter       AmpR promoter: bla
   3209..4069    +  CDS            AmpR: β-lactamase; bla; confers resistance to ampicillin, carbenicillin, and related antibiotics
   4240..4828    +  rep_origin     ori: high-copy-number ColE1/pMB1/pBR322/pUC origin of replication
   5011..5103    +  CDS            lacI (fragment): lac repressor; lacI; The lac repressor binds to the lac operator to inhibit transcription in E. coli. This inhibition can be relieved by adding lactose or isopropyl-β-D-thiogalactopyranoside (IPTG).
   5116..5137    +  protein_bind   CAP binding site: CAP binding activates transcription in the presence of cAMP. E. coli catabolite activator protein
   5152..5182    +  promoter       lac promoter: promoter for the E. coli lac operon
   5190..5206    +  protein_bind   lac operator: The lac repressor binds to the lac operator to inhibit transcription in E. coli. This inhibition can be relieved by adding lactose or isopropyl-β-D-thiogalactopyranoside (IPTG). lac repressor encoded by lacI
