>Addgene plasmid #51278 | pCAG-Golden-Gate-Esp3I-Destination | analyzer sequence | sequence record 77873
CAATTTCACACAGGAAACAGCTATGACCATGAGGCGCGCCGGATTCGACATTGATTATTGACTAGTTATT
AATAGTAATCAATTACGGGGTCATTAGTTCATAGCCCATATATGGAGTTCCGCGTTACATAACTTACGGT
AAATGGCCCGCCTGGCTGACCGCCCAACGACCCCCGCCCATTGACGTCAATAATGACGTATGTTCCCATA
GTAACGCCAATAGGGACTTTCCATTGACGTCAATGGGTGGAGTATTTACGGTAAACTGCCCACTTGGCAG
TACATCAAGTGTATCATATGCCAAGTACGCCCCCTATTGACGTCAATGACGGTAAATGGCCCGCCTGGCA
TTATGCCCAGTACATGACCTTATGGGACTTTCCTACTTGGCAGTACATCTACGTATTAGTCATCGCTATT
ACCATGGTCGAGGTGAGCCCCACGTTCTGCTTCACTCTCCCCATCTCCCCCCCCTCCCCACCCCCAATTT
TGTATTTATTTATTTTTTAATTATTTTGTGCAGCGATGGGGGCGGGGGGGGGGGGGGGGCGCGCGCCAGG
CGGGGCGGGGCGGGGCGAGGGGCGGGGCGGGGCGAGGCGGAGAGGTGCGGCGGCAGCCAATCAGAGCGGC
GCGCTCCGAAAGTTTCCTTTTATGGCGAGGCGGCGGCGGCGGCGGCCCTATAAAAAGCGAAGCGCGCGGC
GGGCGGGAGTCGCTGCGTTGCCTTCGCCCCGTGCCCCGCTCCGCGCCGCCTCGCGCCGCCCGCCCCGGCT
CTGACTGACCGCGTTACTCCCACAGGTGAGCGGGCGGGACGGCCCTTCTCCTCCGGGCTGTAATTAGCGC
TTGGTTTAATGACGGCTCGTTTCTTTTCTGTGGCTGCGTGAAAGCCTTAAAGGGCTCCGGGAGGGCCCTT
TGTGCGGGGGGGAGCGGCTCGGGGGGTGCGTGCGTGTGTGTGTGCGTGGGGAGCGCCGCGTGCGGCCCGC
GCTGCCCGGCGGCTGTGAGCGCTGCGGGCGCGGCGCGGGGCTTTGTGCGCTCCGCGTGTGCGCGAGGGGA
GCGCGGCCGGGGGCGGTGCCCCGCGGTGCGGGGGGGCTGCGAGGGGAACAAAGGCTGCGTGCGGGGTGTG
TGCGTGGGGGGGTGAGCAGGGGGTGTGGGCGCGGCGGTCGGGCTGTAACCCCCCCCTGCACCCCCCTCCC
CGAGTTGCTGAGCACGGCCCGGCTTCGGGTGCGGGGCTCCGTGCGGGGCGTGGCGCGGGGCTCGCCGTGC
CGGGCGGGGGGTGGCGGCAGGTGGGGGTGCCGGGCGGGGCGGGGCCGCCTCGGGCCGGGGAGGGCTCGGG
GGAGGGGCGCGGCGGCCCCGGAGCGCCGGCGGCTGTCGAGGCGCGGCGAGCCGCAGCCATTGCCTTTTAT
GGTAATCGTGCGAGAGGGCGCAGGGACTTCCTTTGTCCCAAATCTGGCGGAGCCGAAATCTGGGAGGCGC
CGCCGCACCCCCTCTAGCGGGCGCGGGCGAAGCGGTGCGGCGCCGGCAGGAAGGAAATGGGCGGGGAGGG
CCTTCGTGCGTCGCCGCGCCGCCGTCCCCTTCTCCATCTCCAGCCTCGGGGCTGCCGCAGGGGGACGGCT
GCCTTCGGGGGGGACGGGGCAGGGCGGGGTTCGGCTTCTGGCGTGTGACCGGCGGCTCTAGAGCCTCTGC
TAACCATGTTCATGCCTTCTTCTTTTTCCTACAGATCCTTAATTAATAATACGACTCACTATAGGGGGTC
GACCCGCCACCGGAGACGCCATTCGCCATTCAGGCTGCGCAACTGTTGGGAAGGGCGATCGGTGCGGGCC
TCTTCGCTATTACGCCAGCTGGCGAAAGGGGGATGTGCTGCAAGGCGATTAAGTTGGGTAACGCCAGGGT
TTTCCCAGTCACGACGTTGTAAAACGACGGCCAGTGAGCGCGCGTAATACGACTCACTATAGGGCGAATT
GGGTACCGGGCCCCCCCTCGAGGTCCTCCAGCTTTTGTTCCCTTTAGTGAGGGTTAATTGCGCGCTTGGC
GTAATCATGGTCATAGCTGTTTCCTGTGTGAAATTGTTATCCGCTCACAATTCCACACAACATACGAGCC
GGAAGCATAAAGTGTAAAGCCTGGGGTGCCTAATGAGTGAGCTAACTCACATTAATTGCGTTGCGCCGTC
TCCGTCAGAGCTCGCTGATCAGCCTCGACTGTGCCTTCTAGTTGCCAGCCATCTGTTGTTTGCCCCTCCC
CCGTGCCTTCCTTGACCCTGGAAGGTGCCACTCCCACTGTCCTTTCCTAATAAAATGAGGAAATTGCATC
GCATTGTCTGAGTAGGTGTCATTCTATTCTGGGGGGTGGGGTGGGGCAGGACAGCAAGGGGGAGGATTGG
GAAGACAATAGCAGGCATGCTGGGGATGCGGTGGGCTCTATGGCTTCTGAGGCGGAAAGAACCAGCTGGG
GCTCGAGATCCACTAGTTCTAGCCTCGAGGCTAGAGCGGCCGCCACTGGCCGTCGTTTTACAACGTCGTG
ACTGGGAAAACCCTGGCGTTACCCAACTTAATCGCCTTGCAGCACATCCCCCTTTCGCCAGCTGGCGTAA
TAGCGAAGAGGCCCGCACCGATCGCCCTTCCCAACAGTTGCGCAGCCTGAATGGCGAATGGG
[124 nt withheld, positions 2653-2776]
C
[91 nt withheld, positions 2778-2868]
A
[49 nt withheld, positions 2870-2918]
CCTTTGACGTTGGAGTCCACGTTCTTT
[37 nt withheld, positions 2946-2982]
ACCCTATCTCGGTCTATTCTTTTGATTTATAAGGGATTTTGCCGATTTCGGCCTATTGGTTAAAAAATGA
GCTGATTTAACAAAAATTTAACGCGAATTTTAACAAAATATTAACGCTTACAATTTAGGTGGCACTTTTC
GGGGAAATGTGCGCGGAACCCCTATTTGTTTATTTTTCTAAATACATTCAAATATGTATCCGCTCATGAG
ACAATAACCCTGATAAATGCTTCAATAATATTGAAAAAGGAAGAGTATGAGTATTCAACATTTCCGTGTC
GCCCTTATTCCCTTTTTTGCGGCATTTTGCCTTCCTGTTTTTGCTCACCCAGAAACGCTGGTGAAAGTAA
AAGATGCTGAAGATCAGTTGGGTGCACGAGTGGGTTACATCGAACTGGATCTCAACAGCGGTAAGATCCT
TGAGAGTTTTCGCCCCGAAGAACGTTTTCCAATGATGAGCACTTTTAAAGTTCTGCTATGTGGCGCGGTA
TTATCCCGTATTGACGCCGGGCAAGAGCAACTCGGTCGCCGCATACACTATTCTCAGAATGACTTGGTTG
AGTACTCACCAGTCACAGAAAAGCATCTTACGGATGGCATGACAGTAAGAGAATTATGCAGTGCTGCCAT
AACCATGAGTGATAACACTGCGGCCAACTTACTTCTGACAACGATCGGAGGACCGAAGGAGCTAACCGCT
TTTTTGCACAACATGGGGGATCATGTAACTCGCCTTGATCGTTGGGAACCGGAGCTGAATGAAGCCATAC
CAAACGACGAGCGTGACACCACGATGCCTGTAGCAATGGCAACAACGTTGCGCAAACTATTAACTGGCGA
ACTACTTACTCTAGCTTCCCGGCAACAATTAATAGACTGGATGGAGGCGGATAAAGTTGCAGGACCACTT
CTGCGCTCGGCCCTTCCGGCTGGCTGGTTTATTGCTGATAAATCTGGAGCCGGTGAGCGTGGGTCTCGCG
GTATCATTGCAGCACTGGGGCCAGATGGTAAGCCCTCCCGTATCGTAGTTATCTACACGACGGGGAGTCA
GGCAACTATGGATGAACGAAATAGACAGATCGCTGAGATAGGTGCCTCACTGATTAAGCATTGGTAACTG
TCAGACCAAGTTTACTCATATATACTTTAGATTGATTTAAAACTTCATTTTTAATTTAAAAGGATCTAGG
TGAAGATCCTTTTTGATAATCTCATGACCAAAATCCCTTAACGTGAGTTTTCGTTCCACTGAGCGTCAGA
CCCCGTAGAAAAGATCAAAGGATCTTCTTGAGATCCTTTTTTTCTGCGCGTAATCTGCTGCTTGCAAACA
AAAAAACCACCGCTACCAGCGGTGGTTTGTTTGCCGGATCAAGAGCTACCAACTCTTTTTCCGAAGGTAA
CTGGCTTCAGCAGAGCGCAGATACCAAATACTGTCCTTCTAGTGTAGCCGTAGTTAGGCCACCACTTCAA
GAACTCTGTAGCACCGCCTACATACCTCGCTCTGCTAATCCTGTTACCAGTGGCTGCTGCCAGTGGCGAT
AAGTCGTGTCTTACCGGGTTGGACTCAAGACGATAGTTACCGGATAAGGCGCAGCGGTCGGGCTGAACGG
GGGGTTCGTGCACACAGCCCAGCTTGGAGCGAACGACCTACACCGAACTGAGATACCTACAGCGTGAGCT
ATGAGAAAGCGCCACGCTTCCCGAAGGGAGAAAGGCGGACAGGTATCCGGTAAGCGGCAGGGTCGGAACA
GGAGAGCGCACGAGGGAGCTTCCAGGGGGAAACGCCTGGTATCTTTATAGTCCTGTCGGGTTTCGCCACC
TCTGACTTGAGCGTCGATTTTTGTGATGCTCGTCAGGGGGGCGGAGCCTATGGAAAAACGCCAGCAACGC
GGCCTTTTTACGGTTCCTGGCCTTTTGCTGGCCTTTTGCTCACATGTTCTTTCCTGCGTTATCCCCTGAT
TCTGTGGATAACCGTATTACCGCCTTTGAGTGAGCTGATACCGCTCGCCGCAGCCGAACGACCGAGCGCA
GCGAGTCAGTGAGCGAGGAAGCGGAAGAGCGCCCAATACGCAAACCGCCTCTCCCCGCGCGTTGGCCGAT
TCATTAATGCAGCTGGCACGACAGGTTTCCCGACTGGAAAGCGGGCAGTGAGCGCAACGCAATTAATGTG
AGTTAGCTCACTCATTAGGCACCCCAGGCTTTACACTTTATGCTTCCGGCTCGTATGTTGTGTGGAATTG
TGAGCGGATAA
Features (pLannotate 1.2.2; 22 found; start..end, strand, type, name):
     47..426     +  enhancer       CMV enhancer: human cytomegalovirus immediate early enhancer
    428..705     +  promoter       chicken β-actin promoter: No description available
    706..1714    +  intron         chimeric intron: chimera between introns from chicken β-actin and rabbit β-globin
   1727..1745    +  promoter       T7 promoter: promoter for bacteriophage T7 RNA polymerase
   1772..1927    -  CDS            lacZα (fragment): LacZα fragment of β-galactosidase; lacZ fragment
   1935..1953    +  promoter       T7 promoter: promoter for bacteriophage T7 RNA polymerase
   1962..1985    -  misc_feature   MCS (fragment): pBluescript multiple cloning site
   2001..2019    -  promoter       T3 promoter: promoter for bacteriophage T3 RNA polymerase
   2064..2080    -  protein_bind   lac operator: The lac repressor binds to the lac operator to inhibit transcription in E. coli. This inhibition can be relieved by adding lactose or isopropyl-β-D-thiogalactopyranoside (IPTG). lac repressor encoded by lacI
   2088..2118    -  promoter       lac promoter: promoter for the E. coli lac operon
   2133..2154    -  protein_bind   CAP binding site: CAP binding activates transcription in the presence of cAMP. E. coli catabolite activator protein
   2199..2423    +  polyA_signal   bGH poly(A) signal: bovine growth hormone polyadenylation signal
   2427..2448    +  promoter       SV40 promoter (fragment): SV40 enhancer and early promoter
   2494..2648    +  CDS            lacZα (fragment): LacZα fragment of β-galactosidase; lacZ fragment
   2653..3081    +  rep_origin     f1 ori (sequence partly withheld): f1 bacteriophage origin of replication; arrow indicates direction of (+) strand synthesis
   3134..3238    +  promoter       AmpR promoter: bla
   3239..4099    +  CDS            AmpR: β-lactamase; bla; confers resistance to ampicillin, carbenicillin, and related antibiotics
   4270..4858    +  rep_origin     ori: high-copy-number ColE1/pMB1/pBR322/pUC origin of replication
   5041..5133    +  CDS            lacI (fragment): lac repressor; lacI; The lac repressor binds to the lac operator to inhibit transcription in E. coli. This inhibition can be relieved by adding lactose or isopropyl-β-D-thiogalactopyranoside (IPTG).
   5146..5167    +  protein_bind   CAP binding site: CAP binding activates transcription in the presence of cAMP. E. coli catabolite activator protein
   5182..5212    +  promoter       lac promoter: promoter for the E. coli lac operon
   5220..3       +  protein_bind   lac operator (across the origin): The lac repressor binds to the lac operator to inhibit transcription in E. coli. This inhibition can be relieved by adding lactose or isopropyl-β-D-thiogalactopyranoside (IPTG). lac repressor encoded by lacI
