[The description below was written by a language model from this plasmid's Addgene catalogue record and pLannotate feature annotations shown in this document.]
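Description:
pCAG-Golden-Gate-Esp3I-Destination is an empty mammalian expression backbone, derived from the pDIRECT vector, that is designed to receive several DNA fragments at once by Golden Gate assembly with the type IIS enzyme Esp3I. It is maintained in E. coli as a high-copy plasmid through a ColE1/pUC-type origin and selected with ampicillin via the β-lactamase gene. An f1 phage origin is also present; its orientation differs between the two sequence records supplied.

Expression is driven by the composite CAG promoter, annotated here as the CMV immediate-early enhancer, the chicken β-actin promoter and a chimeric chicken β-actin/rabbit β-globin intron, and is terminated by a bovine growth hormone polyadenylation signal. Between these elements lies a reverse-oriented bacterial cassette made of a CAP binding site, lac promoter and lac operator followed by a lacZα fragment, together with T7 and T3 promoters and a remnant of the pBluescript multiple cloning site. This arrangement is consistent with a lacZα stuffer that is displaced when inserts are ligated in, which would permit blue/white screening, although the record does not say so explicitly and the Esp3I sites themselves are not annotated. Further lac-derived remnants (lacI and lacZα fragments, a second lac promoter/operator) and a short SV40 promoter fragment elsewhere appear to be backbone leftovers.

The two sequence records (5,241 and 5,233 nt) carry the same set of features and are somewhat larger than the listed backbone size. No mammalian selection marker is annotated. The vector was deposited in connection with work on binary recombinase systems for conditional mutagenesis, and serves to build strongly expressed multi-part coding assemblies for mammalian cells.
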