Addgene plasmid #51278: pCAG-Golden-Gate-Esp3I-Destination
Purpose: (Empty Backbone) CAG promoter-driven expression vector suitable for ligation of multiple inserts by Golden Gate Cloning using Esp3I
Depositing lab: Pawel Pelczar. Depositing organization: University of Zurich. Publication: Binary recombinase systems for high-resolution conditional mutagenesis. Hermann M, Stillhard P, Wildner H, Seruggia D, Kapp V, Sanchez-Iranzo H, Mercader N, Montoliu L, Zeilhofer HU, Pelczar P. Nucleic Acids Res. 2014 Jan 9. 10.1093/nar/gkt1361 PubMed 24413561.
Backbone
  Vector backbone: pDIRECT
  Backbone manufacturer: CLONTECH
  Backbone size (bp): 4814
  Vector type: Mammalian Expression
  Promoter: CAG
Growth in bacteria
  Bacterial resistance: Ampicillin, 100 μg/mL
  Growth temperature: 37°C
  Growth strain: DH5alpha
  Copy number: High Copy
Gene/Insert
  Sequencing primers: 5′ CATGCCTTCTTCTTTTTCCTAC; 3′ GGAAAGGACAGTGGGAGTGGC
Terms and licenses: Academic/Nonprofit Terms; Industry Terms: Not Available to Industry
How to cite: pCAG-Golden-Gate-Esp3I-Destination was a gift from Pawel Pelczar (Addgene plasmid # 51278 ; http://n2t.net/addgene:51278 ; RRID:Addgene_51278)
