>Addgene plasmid #51278 | pCAG-Golden-Gate-Esp3I-Destination | addgene partial sequence | sequence record 79884 | pCAGGS5 5'-ggttcggcttctggcgtgtgacc-3'
GTTCATGCCTTCTTCTTTTTCCTACAGATCCTTAATTAATAATACGACTCACTATAGGGGGTCGACCCGC
CACCGGAGACGCCATTCGCCATTCAGGCTGCGCAACTGTTGGGAAGGGCGATCGGTGCGGGCCTCTTCGC
TATTACGCCAGCTGGCGAAAGGGGGATGTGCTGCAAGGCGATTAAGTTGGGTAACGCCAGGGTTTTCCCA
GTCACGACGTTGTAAAACGACGGCCAGTGAGCGCGCGTAATACGACTCACTATAGGGCGAATTGGGTACC
GGGCCCCCCCTCGAGGTCCTCCAGCTTTTGTTCCCTTTAGTGAGGGTTAATTGCGCGCTTGGCGTAATCA
TGGTCATAGCTGTTTCCTGTGTGAAATTGTTATCCGCTCACAATTCCACACAACATACGAGCCGGAAGCA
TAAAGTGTAAAGCCTGGGGTGCCTAATGAGTGAGCTAACTCACATTAATTGCGTTGCGCC
